>Addgene plasmid #81650 | pDONR223_PTEN_p.G127R | addgene full sequence | sequence record 166468 | Addgene NGS Result
GCGTCAGACCCCGTAGAAAAGATCAAAGGATCTTCTTGAGATCCTTTTTTTCTGCGCGTAATCTGCTGCT
TGCAAACAAAAAAACCACCGCTACCAGCGGTGGTTTGTTTGCCGGATCAAGAGCTACCAACTCTTTTTCC
GAAGGTAACTGGCTTCAGCAGAGCGCAGATACCAAATACTGTTCTTCTAGTGTAGCCGTAGTTAGGCCAC
CACTTCAAGAACTCTGTAGCACCGCCTACATACCTCGCTCTGCTAATCCTGTTACCAGTGGCTGCTGCCA
GTGGCGATAAGTCGTGTCTTACCGGGTTGGACTCAAGACGATAGTTACCGGATAAGGCGCAGCGGTCGGG
CTGAACGGGGGGTTCGTGCACACAGCCCAGCTTGGAGCGAACGACCTACACCGAACTGAGATACCTACAG
CGTGAGCTATGAGAAAGCGCCACGCTTCCCGAAGGGAGAAAGGCGGACAGGTATCCGGTAAGCGGCAGGG
TCGGAACAGGAGAGCGCACGAGGGAGCTTCCAGGGGGAAACGCCTGGTATCTTTATAGTCCTGTCGGGTT
TCGCCACCTCTGACTTGAGCGTCGATTTTTGTGATGCTCGTCAGGGGGGCGGAGCCTATGGAAAAACGCC
AGCAACGCGGCCTTTTTACGGTTCCTGGCCTTTTGCTGGCCTTTTGCTCACATGTTCTTTCCTGCGTTAT
CCCCTGATTCTGTGGATAACCGTATTACCGCCTTTGAGTGAGCTGATACCGCTCGCCGCAGCCGAACGAC
CGAGCGCAGCGAGTCAGTGAGCGAGGAAGCGGAAGAGCGCCCAATACGCAAACCGCCTCTCCCCGCGCGT
TGGCCGATTCATTAATGCAGCTGGCACGACAGGTTTCCCGACTGGAAAGCGGGCAGTGAGCGCAACGCAA
TTAATACGCGTACCGCTAGCCAGGAAGAGTTTGTAGAAACGCAAAAAGGCCATCCGTCAGGATGGCCTTC
TGCTTAGTTTGATGCCTGGCAGTTTATGGCGGGCGTCCTGCCCGCCACCCTCCGGGCCGTTGCTTCACAA
CGTTCAAATCCGCTCCCGGCGGATTTGTCCTACTCAGGAGAGCGTTCACCGACAAACAACAGATAAAACG
AAAGGCCCAGTCTTCCGACTGAGCCTTTCGTTTTATTTGATGCCTGGCAGTTCCCTACTCTCGCGTTAAC
GCTAGCATGGATGTTTTCCCAGTCACGACGTTGTAAAACGACGGCCAGTCTTAAGCTCGGGCCCCAAATA
ATGATTTTATTTTGACTGATAGTGACCTGTTCGTTGCAACAAATTGATGAGCAATGCTTTTTTATAATGC
CAACTTTGTACAAAAAAGTTGGCACCATGACAGCCATCATCAAAGAGATCGTTAGCAGAAACAAAAGGAG
ATATCAAGAGGATGGATTCGACTTAGACTTGACCTATATTTATCCAAACATTATTGCTATGGGATTTCCT
GCAGAAAGACTTGAAGGCGTATACAGGAACAATATTGATGATGTAGTAAGGTTTTTGGATTCAAAGCATA
AAAACCATTACAAGATATACAATCTTTGTGCTGAAAGACATTATGACACCGCCAAATTTAATTGCAGAGT
TGCACAATATCCTTTTGAAGACCATAACCCACCACAGCTAGAACTTATCAAACCCTTTTGTGAAGATCTT
GACCAATGGCTAAGTGAAGATGACAATCATGTTGCAGCAATTCACTGTAAAGCTAGAAAGGGACGAACTG
GTGTAATGATATGTGCATATTTATTACATCGGGGCAAATTTTTAAAGGCACAAGAGGCCCTAGATTTCTA
TGGGGAAGTAAGGACCAGAGACAAAAAGGGAGTAACTATTCCCAGTCAGAGGCGCTATGTGTATTATTAT
AGCTACCTGTTAAAGAATCATCTGGATTATAGACCAGTGGCACTGTTGTTTCACAAGATGATGTTTGAAA
CTATTCCAATGTTCAGTGGCGGAACTTGCAATCCTCAGTTTGTGGTCTGCCAGCTAAAGGTGAAGATATA
TTCCTCCAATTCAGGACCCACACGACGGGAAGACAAGTTCATGTACTTTGAGTTCCCTCAGCCGTTACCT
GTGTGTGGTGATATCAAAGTAGAGTTCTTCCACAAACAGAACAAGATGCTAAAAAAGGACAAAATGTTTC
ACTTTTGGGTAAATACATTCTTCATACCAGGACCAGAGGAAACCTCAGAAAAAGTAGAAAATGGAAGTCT
ATGTGATCAAGAAATCGATAGCATTTGCAGTATAGAGCGTGCAGATAATGACAAGGAATATCTAGTACTT
ACTTTAACAAAAAATGATCTTGACAAAGCAAATAAAGACAAAGCCAACCGATACTTTTCTCCAAATTTTA
AGGTGAAGCTGTACTTCACAAAAACAGTAGAGGAGCCGTCAAATCCAGAGGCTAGCAGTTCAACTTCTGT
AACACCAGATGTTAGTGACAATGAACCTGATCATTATAGATATTCTGACACCACTGACTCTGATCCAGAG
AATGAACCTTTTGATGAAGATCAGCATACACAAATTACAAAAGTCTGAGACCCAGCTTTCTTGTACAAAG
TTGGCATTATAAGAAAGCATTGCTTATCAATTTGTTGCAACGAACAGGTCACTATCAGTCAAAATAAAAT
CATTATTTGCCATCCAGCTGATATCCCCTATAGTGAGTCGTATTACATGGTCATAGCTGTTTCCTGGCAG
CTCTGGCCCGTGTCTCAAAATCTCTGATGTTACATTGCACAAGATAAAAATATATCATCATGCCTCCTCT
AGACCAGCCAGGACAGAAATGCCTCGACTTCGCTGCTACCCAAGGTTGCCGGGTGACGCACACCGTGGAA
ACGGATGAAGGCACGAACCCAGTGGACATAAGCCTGTTCGGTTCGTAAGCTGTAATGCAAGTAGCGTATG
CGCTCACGCAACTGGTCCAGAACCTTGACCGAACGCAGCGGTGGTAACGGCGCAGTGGCGGTTTTCATGG
CTTGTTATGACTGTTTTTTTGGGGTACAGTCTATGCCTCGGGCATCCAAGCAGCAAGCGCGTTACGCCGT
GGGTCGATGTTTGATGTTATGGAGCAGCAACGATGTTACGCAGCAGGGCAGTCGCCCTAAAACAAAGTTA
AACATTATGAGGGAAGCGGTGATCGCCGAAGTATCGACTCAACTATCAGAGGTAGTTGGCGTCATCGAGC
GCCATCTCGAACCGACGTTGCTGGCCGTACATTTGTACGGCTCCGCAGTGGATGGCGGCCTGAAGCCACA
CAGTGATATTGATTTGCTGGTTACGGTGACCGTAAGGCTTGATGAAACAACGCGGCGAGCTTTGATCAAC
GACCTTTTGGAAACTTCGGCTTCCCCTGGAGAGAGCGAGATTCTCCGCGCTGTAGAAGTCACCATTGTTG
TGCACGACGACATCATTCCGTGGCGTTATCCAGCTAAGCGCGAACTGCAATTTGGAGAATGGCAGCGCAA
TGACATTCTTGCAGGTATCTTCGAGCCAGCCACGATCGACATTGATCTGGCTATCTTGCTGACAAAAGCA
AGAGAACATAGCGTTGCCTTGGTAGGTCCAGCGGCGGAGGAACTCTTTGATCCGGTTCCTGAACAGGATC
TATTTGAGGCGCTAAATGAAACCTTAACGCTATGGAACTCGCCGCCCGACTGGGCTGGCGATGAGCGAAA
TGTAGTGCTTACGTTGTCCCGCATTTGGTACAGCGCAGTAACCGGCAAAATCGCGCCGAAGGATGTCGCT
GCCGACTGGGCAATGGAGCGCCTGCCGGCCCAGTATCAGCCCGTCATACTTGAAGCTAGACAGGCTTATC
TTGGACAAGAAGAAGATCGCTTGGCCTCGCGCGCAGATCAGTTGGAAGAATTTGTCCACTACGTGAAAGG
CGAGATCACCAAGGTAGTCGGCAAATAACCCTCGAGCCACCCATGACCAAAATCCCTTAACGTGAGTTAC
GCGTCGTTCCACTGA
Features (pLannotate 1.2.2; 12 found; start..end, strand, type, name):
     36..624     +  rep_origin     ori: high-copy-number ColE1/pMB1/pBR322/pUC origin of replication
    807..899     +  CDS            lacI (fragment): lac repressor; lacI; The lac repressor binds to the lac operator to inhibit transcription in E. coli. This inhibition can be relieved by adding lactose or isopropyl-β-D-thiogalactopyranoside (IPTG).
    954..981     -  terminator     rrnB T2 terminator: transcription terminator T2 from the E. coli rrnB gene
   1113..1156    +  terminator     rrnB T1 terminator: Escherichia coli rrnB; transcription terminator T1 from the E. coli rrnB gene
   1203..1239    -  CDS            lacZα (fragment): LacZα fragment of β-galactosidase; lacZ fragment
   1256..1351    +  protein_bind   attL3: mutant version of attL; recombination site for the Gateway® LR reaction LR Clonase™
   1357..2565    +  CDS            PTEN: PTEN_HUMAN - Also known as MMAC1, TEP1. Experimental evidence at protein level: Swiss-Prot protein existence level 1. [Isoform alpha]: Functional kinase, like isoform 1 it antagonizes the PI3K-AKT/PKB signaling pathway. Plays a role in mitochondrial energetic metabolism by promoting COX activity and ATP production, via collaboration with isoform 1 in increasing protein levels of PINK1. From Homo sapiens (Human).
   2570..2669    -  protein_bind   attL2: mutant version of attL; recombination site for the Gateway® LR reaction LR Clonase™
   2687..2705    -  promoter       T7 promoter: promoter for bacteriophage T7 RNA polymerase
   2895..2918    +  promoter       Pc promoter (fragment): intI1 (promoter lies within the coding sequence); class 1 integron promoter
   3094..3150    +  CDS            GmR (fragment): gentamycin acetyltransferase; aacC1; confers resistance to gentamycin
   3157..3948    +  CDS            SmR: aminoglycoside adenylyltransferase (Murphy, 1985); aadA; confers resistance to spectinomycin and streptomycin
