[The description below was written by a language model from this plasmid's Addgene catalogue record and pLannotate feature annotations shown in this document.]
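Description:
pDONR223_PTEN_p.G127R is a Gateway entry clone built on the Invitrogen pDONR223 backbone, carrying the human PTEN open reading frame (reference transcript NM_000314.6) with a glycine-to-arginine substitution at residue 127. It is a small bacterial plasmid of about 4 kb, maintained at high copy in E. coli through a ColE1/pUC-type origin and selected with spectinomycin via the aadA (SmR) aminoglycoside adenylyltransferase gene. The annotation places a fragment of a class 1 integron Pc promoter and a short gentamicin-resistance remnant upstream of this marker. It also picks up short lacI and lacZα fragments, which appear to be backbone remnants rather than functional genes.

The PTEN coding sequence sits between two attL recombination sites; the automated annotation labels them attL3 and attL2. These allow the insert to be moved by an LR Clonase reaction into any compatible Gateway destination vector. The record lists no promoter for the insert, so this plasmid is a shuttle and storage form and not an expression construct. rrnB T1 and T2 terminators lie upstream of the cassette, insulating it from read-through transcription, and a T7 promoter lies just beyond the downstream att site, oriented toward the insert on the opposite strand. The clone is in the "closed" configuration: a stop codon immediately follows the ORF, so C-terminal tags supplied by a destination vector will not be fused to the protein, although N-terminal fusions remain possible.

The plasmid belongs to the Target Accelerator Plasmid Collection, a set of cancer-associated alleles assembled for systematic functional testing of rare tumour variants. It serves as the source clone for generating expression vectors that compare this PTEN variant with the wild-type tumour suppressor.
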