Addgene plasmid #81650: pDONR223_PTEN_p.G127R
Purpose: Gateway Donor vector containing PTEN, part of the Target Accelerator Plasmid Collection.
Depositing lab: Jesse Boehm & William Hahn & David Root. Depositing organization: Broad Institute. Publication: Systematic Functional Interrogation of Rare Cancer Variants Identifies Oncogenic Alleles. Kim E, Ilic N, Shrestha Y, Zou L, Kamburov A, Zhu C, Yang X, Lubonja R, Tran N, Nguyen C, Lawrence MS, Piccioni F, Bagul M, Doench JG, Chouinard CR, Wu X, Hogstrom L, Natoli T, Tamayo P, Horn H, Corsello SM, Lage K, Root DE, Subramanian A, Golub TR, Getz G, Boehm JS, Hahn WC. Cancer Discov. 2016 Jul;6(7):714-26. doi: 10.1158/2159-8290.CD-16-0160. Epub 2016 May 4. PubMed 27147599.
Backbone
  Vector backbone: pDONR223
  Backbone manufacturer: Invitrogen
  Backbone size w/o insert (bp): 2790
  Vector type: Gateway Entry vector
Growth in bacteria
  Bacterial resistance: Spectinomycin, 50 μg/mL
  Growth temperature: 37°C
  Growth strain: DH5alpha
  Copy number: High Copy
Gene/Insert
  Gene/Insert name: PTEN (alt name: NM_000314.6)
  Species: H. sapiens (human)
  Mutation: G127R
  Entrez Gene: PTEN (a.k.a. 10q23del, BZS, CWS1, DEC, GLM2, MHAM, MMAC1, PTEN1, PTENbeta, PTENgama, TEP1)
  Promoter: None
  Cloning method: Gateway Cloning
  Sequencing primers: 5′ M13pUC-fwd; 3′ M13-Rev
Terms and licenses: Academic/Nonprofit Terms; Industry Terms: Not Available to Industry
Depositor comments: Closed state: stop codon immediately follows insert
How to cite: pDONR223_PTEN_p.G127R was a gift from Jesse Boehm & William Hahn & David Root (Addgene plasmid # 81650 ; http://n2t.net/addgene:81650 ; RRID:Addgene_81650)
