>Addgene plasmid #81650 | pDONR223_PTEN_p.G127R | depositor partial sequence | sequence record 154969 | Insert sequence
ATGACAGCCATCATCAAAGAGATCGTTAGCAGAAACAAAAGGAGATATCAAGAGGATGGATTCGACTTAG
ACTTGACCTATATTTATCCAAACATTATTGCTATGGGATTTCCTGCAGAAAGACTTGAAGGCGTATACAG
GAACAATATTGATGATGTAGTAAGGTTTTTGGATTCAAAGCATAAAAACCATTACAAGATATACAATCTT
TGTGCTGAAAGACATTATGACACCGCCAAATTTAATTGCAGAGTTGCACAATATCCTTTTGAAGACCATA
ACCCACCACAGCTAGAACTTATCAAACCCTTTTGTGAAGATCTTGACCAATGGCTAAGTGAAGATGACAA
TCATGTTGCAGCAATTCACTGTAAAGCTAGAAAGGGACGAACTGGTGTAATGATATGTGCATATTTATTA
CATCGGGGCAAATTTTTAAAGGCACAAGAGGCCCTAGATTTCTATGGGGAAGTAAGGACCAGAGACAAAA
AGGGAGTAACTATTCCCAGTCAGAGGCGCTATGTGTATTATTATAGCTACCTGTTAAAGAATCATCTGGA
TTATAGACCAGTGGCACTGTTGTTTCACAAGATGATGTTTGAAACTATTCCAATGTTCAGTGGCGGAACT
TGCAATCCTCAGTTTGTGGTCTGCTCAGCTAAAGGTGAAGATATATTCCTCCAATTCAGGACCCACACGA
CGGGAAGACAAGTTCATGTACTTTGAGTTCCCTCAGCCGTTACCTGTGTGTGGTGATATCAAAGTAGAGT
TCTTCCACAAACAGAACAAGATGCTAAAAAAGGACAAAATGTTTCACTTTTGGGTAAATACATTCTTCAT
ACCAGGACCAGAGGAAACCTCAGAAAAAGTAGAAAATGGAAGTCTATGTGATCAAGAAATCGATAGCATT
TGCAGTATAGAGCGTGCAGATAATGACAAGGAATATCTAGTACTTACTTTAACAAAAAATGATCTTGACA
AAGCAAATAAAGACAAAGCCAACCGATACTTTTCTCCAAATTTTAAGGTGAAGCTGTACTTCACAAAAAC
AGTAGAGGAGCCGTCAAATCCAGAGGCTAGCAGTTCAACTTCTGTAACACCAGATGTTAGTGACAATGAA
CCTGATCATTATAGATATTCTGACACCACTGACTCTGATCCAGAGAATGAACCTTTTGATGAAGATCAGC
ATACACAAATTACAAAAGTC
